>Addgene plasmid #173791 | pαH-S-GSAS-B.1.351.v6 | addgene full sequence | sequence record 339984 | Addgene NGS Result
GGGGGAGGGGCGGGGCGGGGCGAGGCGGAGAGGTGCGGCGGCAGCCAATCAGAGCGGCGCGCTCCGAAAG
TTTCCTTTTATGGCGAGGCGGCGGCGGCGGCGGCCCTATAAAAAGCGAAGCGCGCGGCGGGCGGGAGTCG
CTGCGCGCTGCCTTCGCCCCGTGCCCCGCTCCGCCGCCGCCTCGCGCCGCCCGCCCCGGCTCTGACTGAC
CGCGTTACTCCCACAGGTGAGCGGGCGGGACGGCCCTTCTCCTCCGGGCTGTAATTAGCGCTTGGTTTAA
TGACGGCTTGTTTCTTTTCTGTGGCTGCGTGAAAGCCTTGAGGGGCTCCGGGAGGGCCCTTTGTGCGGGG
GGAGCGGCTCGGGGGGTGCGTGCGTGTGTGTGTGCGTGGGGAGCGCCGCGTGCGGCTCCGCGCTGCCCGG
CGGCTGTGAGCGCTGCGGGCGCGGCGCGGGGCTTTGTGCGCTCCGCAGTGTGCGCGAGGGGAGCGCGGCC
GGGGGCGGTGCCCCGCGGTGCGGGGGGGGCTGCGAGGGGAACAAAGGCTGCGTGCGGGGTGTGTGCGTGG
GGGGGTGAGCAGGGGGTGTGGGCGCGTCGGTCGGGCTGCAACCCCCCCTGCACCCCCCTCCCCGAGTTGC
TGAGCACGGCCCGGCTTCGGGTGCGGGGCTCCGTACGGGGCGTGGCGCGGGGCTCGCCGTGCCGGGCGGG
GGGTGGCGGCAGGTGGGGGTGCCGGGCGGGGCGGGGCCGCCTCGGGCCGGGGAGGGCTCGGGGGAGGGGC
GCGGCGGCCCCCGGAGCGCCGGCGGCTGTCGAGGCGCGGCGAGCCGCAGCCATTGCCTTTTATGGTAATC
GTGCGAGAGGGCGCAGGGACTTCCTTTGTCCCAAATCTGTGCGGAGCCGAAATCTGGGAGGCGCCGCCGC
ACCCCCTCTAGCGGGCGCGGGGCGAAGCGGTGCGGCGCCGGCAGGAAGGAAATGGGCGGGGAGGGCCTTC
GTGCGTCGCCGCGCCGCCGTCCCCTTCTCCCTCTCCAGCCTCGGGGCTGTCCGCGGGGGGACGGCTGCCT
TCGGGGGGGACGGGGCAGGGCGGGGTTCGGCTTCTGGCGTGTGACCGGCGGCTCTAGCGCCTCTGCTAAC
CATGTTCATGCCTTCTTCTTTTTCCTACAGCTCCTGGGCAACGTGCTGGTTGTTGTGCTGTCTCATCATT
TTGGCAAAGAATTGCGGCCGTCTCAGGCCGAGTTCGGTACCGCCACCATGTTCGTGTTCCTGGTGCTCCT
GCCTCTGGTGAGCAGCCAGTGCGTGAACTTCACCACCCGAACCCAGCTCCCACCAGCCTACACCAACAGC
TTTACACGGGGCGTGTACTACCCTGACAAGGTGTTCAGATCTAGCGTCCTGCACAGCACTCAGGACCTCT
TCCTGCCGTTCTTCAGCAACGTGACATGGTTCCACGCCATCCACGTGAGCGGCACAAACGGAACCAAGCG
GTTTGCTAACCCCGTCCTGCCATTCAATGATGGAGTTTACTTCGCCAGTACCGAGAAGAGTAACATCATC
CGGGGCTGGATCTTCGGCACCACCCTGGATAGCAAAACACAGAGCCTCCTGATCGTGAACAATGCCACGA
ACGTCGTGATCAAGGTGTGCGAGTTCCAGTTTTGCAATGATCCTTTCCTGGGTGTGTACTACCACAAGAA
CAACAAGAGCTGGATGGAAAGCGAGTTCAGAGTCTACAGCAGCGCCAACAACTGCACATTCGAGTACGTC
TCTCAGCCTTTTCTGATGGACCTTGAGGGGAAACAAGGCAACTTCAAGAACCTGAGAGAATTCGTGTTCA
AGAACATCGACGGCTACTTCAAAATCTACTCCAAGCACACACCCATCAACCTGGTCCGGGGCCTCCCTCA
GGGCTTCAGCGCCCTGGAACCCCTGGTCGACCTGCCCATAGGCATCAACATAACGCGGTTCCAAACCCTG
CACGCCCTGCATAGATCCTACCTGACTCCTGGCGACAGCAGCAGCGGATGGACCGCCGGAGCTGCAGCCT
ACTATGTGGGCTACCTGCAACCTAGAACCTTCCTGCTGAAGTACAACGAGAACGGCACAATCACAGACGC
CGTCGACTGCGCCCTGGACCCTCTCTCTGAGACAAAGTGCACCCTGAAGTCCTTCACCGTGGAAAAGGGC
ATCTACCAGACCAGCAACTTCCGGGTGCAGCCTACAGAGAGCATCGTGCGATTTCCAAACATTACCAACC
TCTGCCCCTTCGGCGAGGTGTTTAACGCCACAAGATTTGCCTCCGTTTACGCCTGGAATAGAAAGAGAAT
CAGCAATTGTGTGGCCGACTACTCCGTGCTGTATAACAGCGCCTCTTTCAGCACCTTCAAGTGCTACGGC
GTTTCCCCAACAAAGCTGAATGACCTGTGCTTCACCAACGTGTACGCCGACTCCTTCGTAATTAGAGGCG
ATGAGGTGCGGCAGATCGCACCAGGCCAGACCGGTAACATCGCTGACTACAACTATAAGCTGCCTGATGA
TTTTACAGGCTGCGTGATCGCCTGGAACTCTAACAACCTGGATAGCAAGGTGGGCGGCAACTACAACTAC
CTGTACCGGCTGTTTCGCAAGTCTAACCTGAAACCTTTCGAGAGAGACATCTCCACAGAGATCTACCAGG
CCGGTTCTACACCTTGTAACGGGGTGAAAGGCTTCAACTGTTACTTCCCTCTGCAAAGCTACGGCTTCCA
GCCTACCTACGGAGTCGGCTACCAGCCATACCGGGTGGTCGTGCTGTCCTTCGAGTTACTCCACGCCCCC
GCCACCGTCTGCGGTCCTAAGAAGTCCACCAATCTGGTTAAGAACAAATGCGTGAACTTCAACTTCAACG
GCCTGACCGGGACCGGCGTGCTGACCGAAAGCAACAAAAAGTTCCTCCCCTTCCAGCAGTTCGGCCGTGA
TATCGCTGACACCACAGATGCCGTCAGAGATCCACAGACCCTGGAAATCCTGGATATTACACCCTGCTCC
TTCGGAGGAGTTTCTGTGATCACCCCCGGGACCAATACCAGCAACCAGGTGGCTGTGCTGTACCAAGGTG
TTAACTGCACCGAGGTTCCTGTGGCCATCCACGCCGATCAGCTGACACCTACTTGGAGAGTGTACTCCAC
TGGCTCCAATGTGTTCCAGACCAGGGCCGGATGTCTGATCGGCGCCGAGCACGTGAATAACAGTTACGAG
TGCGACATCCCTATCGGCGCCGGCATCTGTGCCAGCTACCAGACCCAGACAAACAGCCCTGGGTCTGCTT
CCTCTGTAGCTAGCCAGAGCATCATCGCCTACACCATGAGCCTGGGCGTGGAGAACAGCGTGGCCTATTC
CAACAACTCTATCGCCATTCCCACCAACTTTACAATTAGCGTCACAACAGAGATCCTGCCCGTGAGCATG
ACCAAGACCAGCGTGGACTGTACAATGTACATCTGTGGCGACAGCACTGAATGCAGCAACCTGCTGCTGC
AATACGGCTCCTTTTGCACCCAACTGAACCGGGCGCTGACCGGAATCGCCGTGGAACAGGACAAAAATAC
CCAGGAGGTGTTCGCCCAAGTGAAGCAGATCTACAAGACCCCACCTATCAAGGACTTCGGCGGCTTTAAC
TTTAGCCAGATTCTCCCTGATCCTTCTAAGCCTAGCAAGCGGAGCTTTATCGAGGATCTGCTGTTCAACA
AGGTCACCCTGGCCGATGCCGGCTTTATCAAACAGTATGGCGATTGCCTGGGCGACATAGCCGCCAGAGA
TCTGATCTGCGCCCAGAAATTCAACGGCCTGACAGTTCTCCCACCTCTGCTGACCGACGAGATGATCGCT
CAGTACACCTCTGCCCTGCTGGCTGGCACCATCACATCTGGGTGGACATTTGGCGCCGGCGCCGCCCTGC
AGATCCCCTTTGCCATGCAGATGGCCTATAGATTCAACGGAATCGGCGTGACCCAGAACGTGCTGTATGA
AAACCAGAAGCTGATCGCTAACCAGTTCAATTCTGCCATCGGCAAGATCCAGGACTCCCTCTCCTCTACC
GCCAGCGCCCTGGGCAAACTGCAGGACGTGGTGAATCAGAACGCCCAAGCCCTGAACACCCTGGTGAAGC
AGCTCAGCAGCAATTTTGGCGCCATCAGCTCTGTGCTGAACGATATCCTGTCTAGACTGGACAAGGTGGA
AGCCGAAGTCCAGATCGATAGACTGATCACAGGTAGACTGCAGTCCCTGCAAACCTACGTGACCCAACAG
CTGATCAGGGCCGCTGAAATAAGAGCCAGCGCCAATCTCGCCGCTACCAAGATGTCCGAGTGTGTGCTGG
GACAGTCTAAACGCGTTGACTTCTGCGGCAAAGGCTATCACCTGATGAGCTTCCCCCAGAGCGCGCCGCA
CGGCGTGGTGTTCCTGCATGTGACATACGTGCCTGCCCAAGAGAAGAATTTCACAACCGCCCCTGCCATC
TGCCACGACGGCAAGGCCCACTTCCCAAGAGAGGGCGTTTTCGTTTCCAATGGCACACACTGGTTCGTGA
CACAAAGAAACTTCTACGAACCCCAGATTATCACCACCGACAACACCTTCGTGAGTGGCAATTGTGACGT
GGTCATCGGAATCGTGAACAACACAGTGTACGACCCTCTGCAACCTGAGCTGGACTCTTTTAAGGAAGAG
CTGGACAAGTACTTTAAAAACCACACCAGCCCCGATGTGGACCTGGGCGACATCAGTGGCATTAACGCCA
GCGTGGTGAACATCCAAAAGGAAATCGACAGACTGAACGAGGTGGCCAAGAACCTGAACGAGTCCCTGAT
CGACCTGCAGGAGCTCGGCAAATACGAGCAGGGATCCGGATACATCCCCGAGGCCCCCAGAGATGGCCAG
GCCTACGTGCGGAAGGACGGCGAGTGGGTACTGCTGAGCACATTCCTGGGCAGATCCCTGGAGGTGCTGT
TCCAGGGCCCAGGCCATCACCACCATCACCACCATCATAGCGCCTGGTCCCACCCCCAGTTCGAGAAGGG
CGGCGGTAGTGGAGGGGGCGGATCTGGCGGCTCAGCTTGGAGCCACCCCCAGTTCGAAAAGTGATAATGA
CTCGAGCGATAATTCACTCCTCAGGTGCAGGCTGCCTATCAGAAGGTGGTGGCTGGTGTGGCCAATGCCC
TGGCTCACAAATACCACTGAGATCTTTTTCCCTCTGCCAAAAATTATGGGGACATCATGAAGCCCCTTGA
GCATCTGACTTCTGGCTAATAAAGGAAATTTATTTTCATTGCAATAGTGTGTTGGAATTTTTTGTGTCTC
TCACTCGGAAGGACATATGGGAGGGCAAATCATTTAAAACATCAGAATGAGTATTTGGTTTAGAGTTTGG
CAACATATGCCCATATGCTGGCTGCCATGAACAAAGGTTGGCTATAAAGAGGTCATCAGTATATGAAACA
GCCCCCTGCTGTCCATTCCTTATTCCATAGAAAAGCCTTGACTTGAGGTTAGATTTTTTTTATATTTTGT
TTTGTGTTATTTTTTTCTTTAACATCCCTAAAATTTTCCTTACATGTTTTACTAGCCAGATTTTTCCTCC
TCTCCTGACTACTCCCAGTCATAGCTGTCCCTCTTCTCTTATGGAGATCCCTCGACCTGCAGCCCAAGCT
TGGCGTAATCATGGTCATAGCTGTTTCCTGTGTGAAATTGTTATCCGCTCACAATTCCACACAACATACG
AGCCGGAAGCATAAAGTGTAAAGCCTGGGGTGCCTAATGAGTGAGCTAACTCACATTAATTGCGTTGCGC
TCACTGCCCGCTTTCCAGTCGGGAAACCTGTCGTGCCAGCGGATCGATCCGCTGCATTAATGAATCGGCC
AACGCGCGGGGAGAGGCGGTTTGCGTATTGGGCGCTCTTCCGCTTCCTCGCTCACTGACTCGCTGCGCTC
GGTCGTTCGGCTGCGGCGAGCGGTATCAGCTCACTCAAAGGCGGTAATACGGTTATCCACAGAATCAGGG
GATAACGCAGGAAAGAACATGTGAGCAAAAGGCCAGCAAAAGGCCAGGAACCGTAAAAAGGCCGCGTTGC
TGGCGTTTTTCCATAGGCTCCGCCCCCCTGACGAGCATCACAAAAATCGACGCTCAAGTCAGAGGTGGCG
AAACCCGACAGGACTATAAAGATACCAGGCGTTTCCCCCTGGAAGCTCCCTCGTGCGCTCTCCTGTTCCG
ACCCTGCCGCTTACCGGATACCTGTCCGCCTTTCTCCCTTCGGGAAGCGTGGCGCTTTCTCATAGCTCAC
GCTGTAGGTATCTCAGTTCGGTGTAGGTCGTTCGCTCCAAGCTGGGCTGTGTGCACGAACCCCCCGTTCA
GCCCGACCGCTGCGCCTTATCCGGTAACTATCGTCTTGAGTCCAACCCGGTAAGACACGACTTATCGCCA
CTGGCAGCAGCCACTGGTAACAGGATTAGCAGAGCGAGGTATGTAGGCGGTGCTACAGAGTTCTTGAAGT
GGTGGCCTAACTACGGCTACACTAGAAGAACAGTATTTGGTATCTGCGCTCTGCTGAAGCCAGTTACCTT
CGGAAAAAGAGTTGGTAGCTCTTGATCCGGCAAACAAACCACCGCTGGTAGCGGTGGTTTTTTTGTTTGC
AAGCAGCAGATTACGCGCAGAAAAAAAGGATCTCAAGAAGATCCTTTGATCTTTTCTACGGGGTCTGACG
CTCAGTGGAACGAAAACTCACGTTAAGGGATTTTGGTCATGAGATTATCAAAAAGGATCTTCACCTAGAT
CCTTTTAAATTAAAAATGAAGTTTTAAATCAATCTAAAGTATATATGAGTAAACTTGGTCTGACAGTTAC
CAATGCTTAATCAGTGAGGCACCTATCTCAGCGATCTGTCTATTTCGTTCATCCATAGTTGCCTGACTCC
CCGTCGTGTAGATAACTACGATACGGGAGGGCTTACCATCTGGCCCCAGTGCTGCAATGATACCGCGAGA
CCCACGCTCACCGGCTCCAGATTTATCAGCAATAAACCAGCCAGCCGGAAGGGCCGAGCGCAGAAGTGGT
CCTGCAACTTTATCCGCCTCCATCCAGTCTATTAATTGTTGCCGGGAAGCTAGAGTAAGTAGTTCGCCAG
TTAATAGTTTGCGCAACGTTGTTGCCATTGCTACAGGCATCGTGGTGTCACGCTCGTCGTTTGGTATGGC
TTCATTCAGCTCCGGTTCCCAACGATCAAGGCGAGTTACATGATCCCCCATGTTGTGCAAAAAAGCGGTT
AGCTCCTTCGGTCCTCCGATCGTTGTCAGAAGTAAGTTGGCCGCAGTGTTATCACTCATGGTTATGGCAG
CACTGCATAATTCTCTTACTGTCATGCCATCCGTAAGATGCTTTTCTGTGACTGGTGAGTACTCAACCAA
GTCATTCTGAGAATAGTGTATGCGGCGACCGAGTTGCTCTTGCCCGGCGTCAATACGGGATAATACCGCG
CCACATAGCAGAACTTTAAAAGTGCTCATCATTGGAAAACGTTCTTCGGGGCGAAAACTCTCAAGGATCT
TACCGCTGTTGAGATCCAGTTCGATGTAACCCACTCGTGCACCCAACTGATCTTCAGCATCTTTTACTTT
CACCAGCGTTTCTGGGTGAGCAAAAACAGGAAGGCAAAATGCCGCAAAAAAGGGAATAAGGGCGACACGG
AAATGTTGAATACTCATACTCTTCCTTTTTCAATATTATTGAAGCATTTATCAGGGTTATTGTCTCATGA
GCGGATACATATTTGAATGTATTTAGAAAAATAAACAAATAGGGGTTCCGCGCACATTTCCCCGAAAAGT
GCCACCTGGGTCGACATTGATTATTGACTAGTTATTAATAGTAATCAATTACGGGGTCATTAGTTCATAG
CCCATATATGGAGTTCCGCGTTACATAACTTACGGTAAATGGCCCGCCTGGCTGACCGCCCAACGACCCC
CGCCCATTGACGTCAATAATGACGTATGTTCCCATAGTAACGCCAATAGGGACTTTCCATTGACGTCAAT
GGGTGGAGTATTTACGGTAAACTGCCCACTTGGCAGTACATCAAGTGTATCATATGCCAAGTACGCCCCC
TATTGACGTCAATGACGGTAAATGGCCCGCCTGGCATTATGCCCAGTACATGACCTTATGGGACTTTCCT
ACTTGGCAGTACATCTACGTATTAGTCATCGCTATTACCATGGTCGAGGTGAGCCCCACGTTCTGCTTCA
CTCTCCCCATCTCCCCCCCCTCCCCACCCCCAATTTTGTATTTATTTATTTTTTAATTATTTTGTGCAGC
GATGGGGGCGGGGGG
Features (pLannotate 1.2.2; 15 found; start..end, strand, type, name):
    134..1150    +  intron         chimeric intron: chimera between introns from chicken β-actin and rabbit β-globin
   1148..1225    +  CDS            HBBC_AMMLE (fragment): Experimental evidence at protein level: Swiss-Prot protein existence level 1. Involved in oxygen transport from the lung to the various peripheral tissues. From Ammotragus lervia (Barbary sheep) (Antilope lervia).
   1238..4861    +  CDS            S (fragment): SPIKE_SARS2 - Experimental evidence at protein level: Swiss-Prot protein existence level 1. [Spike glycoprotein]: May down-regulate host tetherin (BST2) by lysosomal degradation, thereby counteracting its antiviral activity. From Severe acute respiratory syndrome coronavirus 2 (2019-nCoV) (SARS-CoV-2).
   5078..5101    +  CDS            Strep-Tag II: peptide that binds Strep-Tactin®, an engineered form of streptavidin
   5123..5197    +  CDS            HBB (fragment): HBB_PONPY - Experimental evidence at transcript level: Swiss-Prot protein existence level 2. Involved in oxygen transport from the lung to the various peripheral tissues. From Pongo pygmaeus (Bornean orangutan).
   5268..5323    +  polyA_signal   β-globin poly(A) signal: rabbit β-globin polyadenylation signal (Gil and Proudfoot, 1987)
   5708..5724    -  protein_bind   lac operator: The lac repressor binds to the lac operator to inhibit transcription in E. coli. This inhibition can be relieved by adding lactose or isopropyl-β-D-thiogalactopyranoside (IPTG). lac repressor encoded by lacI
   5732..5762    -  promoter       lac promoter: promoter for the E. coli lac operon
   5777..5798    -  protein_bind   CAP binding site: CAP binding activates transcription in the presence of cAMP. E. coli catabolite activator protein
   5814..5915    -  CDS            lacI (fragment): LACI_ECOLI - Experimental evidence at protein level: Swiss-Prot protein existence level 1. Repressor of the lactose operon. Binds allolactose as an inducer. From Escherichia coli (strain K12).
   6098..6686    -  rep_origin     ori: high-copy-number ColE1/pMB1/pBR322/pUC origin of replication
   6857..7717    -  CDS            AmpR: β-lactamase; bla; confers resistance to ampicillin, carbenicillin, and related antibiotics
   7718..7822    -  promoter       AmpR promoter: bla
   7853..8232    +  enhancer       CMV enhancer: human cytomegalovirus immediate early enhancer
   8234..133     +  promoter       chicken β-actin promoter (across the origin): contains a 21-bp deletion relative to the standard chicken β-actin promoter
