[The description below was written by a language model from this plasmid's Addgene catalogue record and pLannotate feature annotations shown in this document.]
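Description:
pαH-S-GSAS-B.1.351.v6 is a mammalian expression plasmid built on the pαH backbone for producing a soluble SARS-CoV-2 spike ectodomain carrying mutations of the B.1.351 (South African) lineage. It is propagated in E. coli as a high-copy plasmid through a ColE1/pUC-type origin and selected with ampicillin via the β-lactamase gene and its native promoter. Remnants of a lac promoter/operator region and a lacI fragment are also annotated in the bacterial portion, and appear to be leftover backbone sequence rather than functional parts of the expression unit.

Expression is driven by a CAG-type arrangement: the CMV immediate-early enhancer, the chicken β-actin promoter (spanning the numbering origin of the circular sequence), and a chimeric chicken β-actin/rabbit β-globin intron, with transcripts terminated by the rabbit β-globin polyadenylation signal. The short globin "CDS" hits flanking the insert are most likely β-globin-derived untranslated sequence belonging to this cassette. The insert encodes spike residues 1–1208, in which the RRAR furin cleavage site at 682–685 is replaced by GSAS to prevent S1/S2 processing. It also carries D614G together with L18F, D80A, D215G, L242H, K417N, E484K, N501Y and A701V, defining "version 6" of the variant series. Downstream, the backbone supplies an HRV3C protease site, an 8X His tag and a twin Strep-Tag II for affinity purification and optional tag removal, although the automated annotation picks up only one Strep-Tag II copy. The construct is meant for recombinant production of variant spike protein in mammalian cells. The associated publication concerns the effect of natural mutations on spike structure, conformation and antigenicity.
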