Addgene plasmid #173791: pαH-S-GSAS-B.1.351.v6
Purpose: Mammalian expression of SARS-CoV-2 Spike protein South African variant version 6
Depositing lab: Priyamvada Acharya. Depositing organization: Duke University. Publication: Effect of natural mutations of SARS-CoV-2 on spike structure, conformation, and antigenicity. Gobeil SM, Janowska K, McDowell S, Mansouri K, Parks R, Stalls V, Kopp MF, Manne K, Li D, Wiehe K, Saunders KO, Edwards RJ, Korber B, Haynes BF, Henderson R, Acharya P. Science. 2021 Jun 24. pii: science.abi6226. doi: 10.1126/science.abi6226. PubMed 34168071.
Backbone
  Vector backbone: pαH
  Backbone size w/o insert (bp): 4746
  Vector type: Mammalian Expression
Growth in bacteria
  Bacterial resistance: Ampicillin, 100 μg/mL
  Growth temperature: 37°C
  Growth strain: DH5alpha
  Copy number: High Copy
Gene/Insert
  Gene/Insert name: Spike (S-GSAS-B.1.351 variant version 6)
  Species: Severe acute respiratory syndrome coronavirus 2
  Insert size (bp): 3624
  Mutation: Ectodomain (AAs 1-1208); 682-685 (furin site = RRAR) replaced with GSAS; D614G; N501Y; K417N; E484K; L18F; D80A; D215G; A701V;L242H
  Entrez Gene: S (a.k.a. GU280_gp02, spike glycoprotein)
  Tag / fusion protein: HRV3C cleavage site, 8X His tag, 2X Strep-Tag II (C terminal on backbone)
  Cloning method: Gibson Cloning
  Sequencing primers: 5′ n/a
Resource information
  A portion of this plasmid was derived from a plasmid made by: Jason McLellan
Terms and licenses: Academic/Nonprofit Terms; Industry Terms: Not Available to Industry
How to cite: pαH-S-GSAS-B.1.351.v6 was a gift from Priyamvada Acharya (Addgene plasmid # 173791 ; http://n2t.net/addgene:173791 ; RRID:Addgene_173791)
